>Addgene plasmid #51862 | CD109-bio-His | depositor full sequence | sequence record 79754 | CD109-bio-His sequence 10907 bps
GTCGACCTCCATCACGGCCTATAAGAGTGAGGGGGAGTCAGCGGAGTTCTCCTTCCCACTCAACCTTGGA
GAGGAAAGCCTGCAGGGAGAGTTGAGATGGAAGGCAGAGAAGGCTCCTTCTTCCCAGTCCTGGATCACCT
TCTCCCTAAAGAACCAAAAGGTGTCTGTGCAGAAGTCTACTAGCAACCCCAAGTTCCAGCTGTCCGAAAC
GCTCCCACTCACCCTTCAGATACCCCAGGTCTCCCTTCAGTTTGCTGGTTCTGGCAACCTGACCCTGACT
CTGGACAGAGGGATACTGTATCAGGAAGTGAACCTGGTGGTGATGAAAGTGACTCAGCCCGACAGCAACA
CTTTGACCTGTGAGGTGATGGGACCCACCTCACCCAAGATGAGACTGATCTTGAAGCAGGAGAATCAGGA
GGCCAGGGTCTCCAGGCAGGAGAAAGTGATTCAAGTGCAGGCCCCTGAAGCAGGGGTGTGGCAATGTCTA
CTGAGTGAAGGTGAAGAGGTCAAGATGGACTCCAAGATCCAGGTTTTATCCAAAGGGTTGAATTCCGGCA
GCCTGCACCACATCCTGGACGCCCAGAAGATGCTGTGGAACCACAGGGACAGGAACCTGCCTCCTCTGGC
CCCTCTGGGCCCCCACCACCATCACCACCATTGAGTCTAGACACGTGATTAATTAAGGATCCCCCGACCT
CGACCTCTGGCTAATAAAGGAAATTTATTTTCATTGCAATAGTGTGTTGGAATTTTTTGTGTCTCTCACT
CGGAAGGACATATGGGAGGGCAAATCATTTGGTCGAGATCCCTCGGAGATCTCTAGCTAGAGGATCGATC
CCCGCCCCGGACGAACTAAACCTGACTACGACATCTCTGCCCCTTCTTCGCGGGGCAGTGCATGTAATCC
CTTCAGTTGGTTGGTACAACTTGCCAACTGGGCCCTGTTCCACATGTGACACGGGGGGGGACCAAACACA
AAGGGGTTCTCTGACTGTAGTTGACATCCTTATAAATGGATGTGCACATTTGCCAACACTGAGTGGCTTT
CATCCTGGAGCAGACTTTGCAGTCTGTGGACTGCAACACAACATTGCCTTTATGTGTAACTCTTGGCTGA
AGCTCTTACACCAATGCTGGGGGACATGTACCTCCCAGGGGCCCAGGAAGACTACGGGAGGCTACACCAA
CGTCAATCAGAGGGGCCTGTGTAGCTACCGATAAGCGGACCCTCAAGAGGGCATTAGCAATAGTGTTTAT
AAGGCCCCCTTGTTAACCCTAAACGGGTAGCATATGCTTCCCGGGTAGTAGTATATACTATCCAGACTAA
CCCTAATTCAATAGCATATGTTACCCAACGGGAAGCATATGCTATCGAATTAGGGTTAGTAAAAGGGTCC
TAAGGAACAGCGATATCTCCCACCCCATGAGCTGTCACGGTTTTATTTACATGGGGTCAGGATTCCACGA
GGGTAGTGAACCATTTTAGTCACAAGGGCAGTGGCTGAAGATCAAGGAGCGGGCAGTGAACTCTCCTGAA
TCTTCGCCTGCTTCTTCATTCTCCTTCGTTTAGCTAATAGAATAACTGCTGAGTTGTGAACAGTAAGGTG
TATGTGAGGTGCTCGAAAACAAGGTTTCAGGTGACGCCCCCAGAATAAAATTTGGACGGGGGGTTCAGTG
GTGGCATTGTGCTATGACACCAATATAACCCTCACAAACCCCTTGGGCAATAAATACTAGTGTAGGAATG
AAACATTCTGAATATCTTTAACAATAGAAATCCATGGGGTGGGGACAAGCCGTAAAGACTGGATGTCCAT
CTCACACGAATTTATGGCTATGGGCAACACATAATCCTAGTGCAATATGATACTGGGGTTATTAAGATGT
GTCCCAGGCAGGGACCAAGACAGGTGAACCATGTTGTTACACTCTATTTGTAACAAGGGGAAAGAGAGTG
GACGCCGACAGCAGCGGACTCCACTGGTTGTCTCTAACACCCCCGAAAATTAAACGGGGCTCCACGCCAA
TGGGGCCCATAAACAAAGACAAGTGGCCACTCTTTTTTTTGAAATTGTGGAGTGGGGGCACGCGTCAGCC
CCCACACGCCGCCCTGCGGTTTTGGACTGTAAAATAAGGGTGTAATAACTTGGCTGATTGTAACCCCGCT
AACCACTGCGGTCAAACCACTTGCCCACAAAACCACTAATGGCACCCCGGGGAATACCTGCATAAGTAGG
TGGGCGGGCCAAGATAGGGGCGCGATTGCTGCGATCTGGAGGACAAATTACACACACTTGCGCCTGAGCG
CCAAGCACAGGGTTGTTGGTCCTCATATTCACGAGGTCGCTGAGAGCACGGTGGGCTAATGTTGCCATGG
GTAGCATATACTACCCAAATATCTGGATAGCATATGCTATCCTAATCTATATCTGGGTAGCATAGGCTAT
CCTAATCTATATCTGGGTAGCATATGCTATCCTAATCTATATCTGGGTAGTATATGCTATCCTAATTTAT
ATCTGGGTAGCATAGGCTATCCTAATCTATATCTGGGTAGCATATGCTATCCTAATCTATATCTGGGTAG
TATATGCTATCCTAATCTGTATCCGGGTAGCATATGCTATCCTAATAGAGATTAGGGTAGTATATGCTAT
CCTAATTTATATCTGGGTAGCATATACTACCCAAATATCTGGATAGCATATGCTATCCTAATCTATATCT
GGGTAGCATATGCTATCCTAATCTATATCTGGGTAGCATAGGCTATCCTAATCTATATCTGGGTAGCATA
TGCTATCCTAATCTATATCTGGGTAGTATATGCTATCCTAATTTATATCTGGGTAGCATAGGCTATCCTA
ATCTATATCTGGGTAGCATATGCTATCCTAATCTATATCTGGGTAGTATATGCTATCCTAATCTGTATCC
GGGTAGCATATGCTATCCTCATGATAAGCTGTCAAACATGAGAATTTTCTTGAAGACGAAAGGGCCTCGT
GATACGCCTATTTTTATAGGTTAATGTCATGATAATAATGGTTTCTTAGACGTCAGGTGGCACTTTTCGG
GGAAATGTGCGCGGAACCCCTATTTGTTTATTTTTCTAAATACATTCAAATATGTATCCGCTCATGAGAC
AATAACCCTGATAAATGCTTCAATAATATTGAAAAAGGAAGAGTATGAGTATTCAACATTTCCGTGTCGC
CCTTATTCCCTTTTTTGCGGCATTTTGCCTTCCTGTTTTTGCTCACCCAGAAACGCTGGTGAAAGTAAAA
GATGCTGAAGATCAGTTGGGTGCACGAGTGGGTTACATCGAACTGGATCTCAACAGCGGTAAGATCCTTG
AGAGTTTTCGCCCCGAAGAACGTTTTCCAATGATGAGCACTTTTAAAGTTCTGCTATGTGGCGCGGTATT
ATCCCGTGTTGACGCCGGGCAAGAGCAACTCGGTCGCCGCATACACTATTCTCAGAATGACTTGGTTGAG
TACTCACCAGTCACAGAAAAGCATCTTACGGATGGCATGACAGTAAGAGAATTATGCAGTGCTGCCATAA
CCATGAGTGATAACACTGCGGCCAACTTACTTCTGACAACGATCGGAGGACCGAAGGAGCTAACCGCTTT
TTTGCACAACATGGGGGATCATGTAACTCGCCTTGATCGTTGGGAACCGGAGCTGAATGAAGCCATACCA
AACGACGAGCGTGACACCACGATGCCTGCAGCAATGGCAACAACGTTGCGCAAACTATTAACTGGCGAAC
TACTTACTCTAGCTTCCCGGCAACAATTAATAGACTGGATGGAGGCGGATAAAGTTGCAGGACCACTTCT
GCGCTCGGCCCTTCCGGCTGGCTGGTTTATTGCTGATAAATCTGGAGCCGGTGAGCGTGGGTCTCGCGGT
ATCATTGCAGCACTGGGGCCAGATGGTAAGCCCTCCCGTATCGTAGTTATCTACACGACGGGGAGTCAGG
CAACTATGGATGAACGAAATAGACAGATCGCTGAGATAGGTGCCTCACTGATTAAGCATTGGTAACTGTC
AGACCAAGTTTACTCATATATACTTTAGATTGATTTAAAACTTCATTTTTAATTTAAAAGGATCTAGGTG
AAGATCCTTTTTGATAATCTCATGACCAAAATCCCTTAACGTGAGTTTTCGTTCCACTGAGCGTCAGACC
CCGTAGAAAAGATCAAAGGATCTTCTTGAGATCCTTTTTTTCTGCGCGTAATCTGCTGCTTGCAAACAAA
AAAACCACCGCTACCAGCGGTGGTTTGTTTGCCGGATCAAGAGCTACCAACTCTTTTTCCGAAGGTAACT
GGCTTCAGCAGAGCGCAGATACCAAATACTGTTCTTCTAGTGTAGCCGTAGTTAGGCCACCACTTCAAGA
ACTCTGTAGCACCGCCTACATACCTCGCTCTGCTAATCCTGTTACCAGTGGCTGCTGCCAGTGGCGATAA
GTCGTGTCTTACCGGGTTGGACTCAAGACGATAGTTACCGGATAAGGCGCAGCGGTCGGGCTGAACGGGG
GGTTCGTGCACACAGCCCAGCTTGGAGCGAACGACCTACACCGAACTGAGATACCTACAGCGTGAGCTAT
GAGAAAGCGCCACGCTTCCCGAAGGGAGAAAGGCGGACAGGTATCCGGTAAGCGGCAGGGTCGGAACAGG
AGAGCGCACGAGGGAGCTTCCAGGGGGAAACGCCTGGTATCTTTATAGTCCTGTCGGGTTTCGCCACCTC
TGACTTGAGCGTCGATTTTTGTGATGCTCGTCAGGGGGGCGGAGCCTATGGAAAAACGCCAGCAACGCGG
CCTTTTTACGGTTCCTGGCCTTTTGCTGGCCTTTTGCTCACATGTTCTTTCCTGCGTTATCCCCTGATTC
TGTGGATAACCGTATTACCGCCTTTGAGTGAGCTGATACCGCTCGCCGCAGCCGAACGACCGAGCGCAGC
GAGTCAGTGAGCGAGGAAGCGGAAGAGCGCCCAATACGCAAACCGCCTCTCCCCGCGCGTTGGCCGATTC
ATTAATGCAGCTGGCACGACAGGTTTCCCGACTGGAAAGCGGGCAGTGAGCGCAACGCAATTAATGTGAG
TTAGCTCACTCATTAGGCACCCCAGGCTTTACACTTTATGCTTCCGGCTCGTATGTTGTGTGGAATTGTG
AGCGGATAACAATTTCACACAGGAAACAGCTATGACCATGATTACGCCAAGCTCTAGCTAGAGGTCGACC
AATTCTCATGTTTGACAGCTTATCATCGCAGATCCGGGCAACGTTGTTGCCATTGCTGCAGGCGCAGAAC
TGGTAGGTATGGAAGATCTATACATTGAATCAATATTGGCAATTAGCCATATTAGTCATTGGTTATATAG
CATAAATCAATATTGGCTATTGGCCATTGCATACGTTGTATCTATATCATAATATGTACATTTATATTGG
CTCATGTCCAATATGACCGCCATGTTGACATTGATTATTGACTAGTTATTAATAGTAATCAATTACGGGG
TCATTAGTTCATAGCCCATATATGGAGTTCCGCGTTACATAACTTACGGTAAATGGCCCGCCTGGCTGAC
CGCCCAACGACCCCCGCCCATTGACGTCAATAATGACGTATGTTCCCATAGTAACGCCAATAGGGACTTT
CCATTGACGTCAATGGGTGGAGTATTTACGGTAAACTGCCCACTTGGCAGTACATCAAGTGTATCATATG
CCAAGTCCGCCCCCTATTGACGTCAATGACGGTAAATGGCCCGCCTGGCATTATGCCCAGTACATGACCT
TACGGGACTTTCCTACTTGGCAGTACATCTACGTATTAGTCATCGCTATTACCATGGTGATGCGGTTTTG
GCAGTACACCAATGGGCGTGGATAGCGGTTTGACTCACGGGGATTTCCAAGTCTCCACCCCATTGACGTC
AATGGGAGTTTGTTTTGGCACCAAAATCAACGGGACTTTCCAAAATGTCGTAATAACCCCGCCCCGTTGA
CGCAAATGGGCGGTAGGCGTGTACGGTGGGAGGTCTATATAAGCAGAGCTCGTTTAGTGAACCGTCAGAT
CCTCACTCTCTTCCGCATCGCTGTCTGCGAGGGCCAGCTGTTGGGCTCGCGGTTGAGGACAAACTCTTCG
CGGTCTTTCCAGTACTCTTGGATCGGAAACCCGTCGGCCTCCGAACGGTACTCCGCCACCGAGGGACCTG
AGCGAGTCCGCATCGACCGGATCGGAAAACCTCTCGAGAAAGGCGTCTAACCAGTCACAGTCGCAAGGTA
GGCTGAGCACCGTGGCGGGCGGCAGCGGGTGGCGGTCGGGGTTGTTTCTGGCGGAGGTGCTGCTGATGAT
GTAATTAAAGTAGGCGGTCTTGAGACGGCGGATGGTCGAGGTGAGGTGTGGCAGGCTTGAGATCCAGCTG
TTGGGGTGAGTACTCCCTCTCAAAAGCGGGCATTACTTCTGCGCTAAGATTGTCAGTTTCCAAAAACGAG
GAGGATTTGATATTCACCTGGCCCGATCTGGCCATACACTTGAGTGACAATGACATCCACTTTGCCTTTC
TCTCCACAGGTGTCCACTCCCAGGTCCAAGTTTAAACTGCGGCCGCCACCATGGGAGGACCTCCACTGCT
GACAGCCGCCCATCTGCTGTGTGTGTGCACAGCCGCCCTGGCTGTGGCCCCTGGCCCCAGATTTCTGGTC
ACCGCCCCTGGCATCATCAGACCTGGCGGCAACGTGACCATCGGCGTGGAGCTGCTGGAACACTGCCCCA
GCCAGGTCACAGTGAAGGCCGAGCTGCTGAAAACCGCCAGCAACCTGACCGTGTCCGTGCTGGAAGCCGA
GGGCGTGTTCGAGAAGGGCAGCTTCAAGACCCTGACCCTGCCCAGCCTGCCCCTGAACAGCGCCGACGAG
ATCTACGAGCTGAGAGTGACCGGCCGGACCCAGGACGAGATCCTGTTCAGCAACAGCACCCGGCTGTCCT
TCGAGACAAAGCGGATCAGCGTGTTCATCCAGACCGACAAGGCCCTGTACAAGCCCAAGCAGGAAGTGAA
GTTCCGGATCGTGACCCTGTTTAGCGACTTCAAGCCCTACAAGACCAGCCTGAACATCCTGATCAAGGAC
CCCAAGAGCAACCTGATCCAGCAGTGGCTGTCCCAGCAGAGCGACCTGGGCGTGATCAGCAAGACCTTCC
AGCTGTCCAGCCACCCCATCCTGGGCGACTGGTCCATCCAGGTCCAGGTCAACGACCAGACCTACTACCA
GAGCTTCCAGGTGTCCGAGTACGTGCTGCCCAAGTTCGAAGTGACCCTGCAGACCCCCCTGTACTGCAGC
ATGAACAGCAAGCACCTGAACGGCACCATCACCGCCAAGTACACCTACGGCAAGCCCGTGAAGGGCGACG
TGACCCTGACCTTCCTGCCTCTGAGCTTCTGGGGCAAGAAGAAGAACATCACCAAGACCTTTAAGATCAA
CGGCAGCGCCAACTTCAGCTTCAACGACGAAGAGATGAAGAACGTGATGGACAGCAGCAACGGCCTGAGC
GAGTACCTGGACCTGAGCAGCCCTGGCCCTGTGGAGATCCTGACCACCGTGACCGAGAGCGTGACCGGCA
TCAGCCGGAACGTGTCCACCAACGTGTTCTTCAAGCAGCACGACTACATCATCGAGTTCTTCGACTACAC
CACCGTGCTGAAGCCCTCCCTGAACTTCACCGCCACCGTGAAAGTGACCAGAGCCGATGGAAATCAGCTG
ACCCTGGAAGAACGGCGGAACAACGTGGTCATCACCGTGACCCAGCGGAACTACACCGAGTATTGGAGCG
GCAGCAACAGCGGCAACCAGAAAATGGAAGCCGTGCAGAAAATCAACTACACCGTGCCCCAGAGCGGCAC
CTTCAAGATCGAGTTCCCTATCCTGGAAGATAGCAGCGAGCTGCAGCTGAAGGCCTACTTCCTGGGCAGC
AAGAGCAGCATGGCCGTGCACAGCCTGTTCAAGAGCCCCTCCAAGACCTACATCCAGCTGAAAACCCGGG
ACGAGAACATCAAAGTGGGCAGCCCCTTCGAACTGGTGGTGTCCGGCAACAAGCGGCTGAAAGAACTGAG
CTACATGGTGGTGTCACGGGGACAGCTGGTCGCCGTGGGCAAGCAGAACAGCACCATGTTCAGCCTGACC
CCCGAGAACAGCTGGACCCCCAAGGCCTGCGTGATCGTGTACTACATCGAGGACGACGGCGAGATCATCA
GCGACGTGCTGAAGATCCCCGTGCAGCTGGTGTTCAAGAACAAGATCAAGCTGTACTGGTCCAAAGTGAA
AGCCGAGCCCAGCGAGAAGGTGTCCCTGCGGATCTCCGTGACACAGCCCGACAGCATCGTGGGCATTGTG
GCCGTGGACAAGAGCGTGAACCTGATGAACGCCAGCAACGACATCACCATGGAAAACGTGGTGCACGAGC
TGGAACTGTACAACACCGGCTACTACCTGGGCATGTTCATGAACAGCTTCGCCGTGTTCCAGGAATGCGG
CCTCTGGGTCCTGACCGACGCCAACCTGACCAAGGACTACATCGACGGCGTGTACGACAACGCCGAGTAC
GCCGAGCGGTTCATGGAAGAGAACGAGGGCCACATCGTGGACATCCACGACTTCAGCCTGGGCAGCTCTC
CTCACGTGCGGAAGCACTTCCCCGAGACATGGATCTGGCTGGACACCAACATGGGCTACCGGATCTACCA
GGAATTCGAGGTCACCGTCCCCGACTCCATCACCAGCTGGGTCGCCACCGGCTTCGTGATCAGCGAGGAC
CTGGGCCTGGGCCTCACCACAACCCCTGTGGAGCTGCAGGCCTTCCAGCCCTTCTTCATCTTCCTGAATC
TGCCCTACAGCGTGATCCGGGGCGAGGAATTCGCCCTGGAAATCACCATCTTCAACTACCTGAAGGACGC
CACCGAAGTGAAAGTGATCATCGAGAAGTCCGACAAGTTCGACATCCTGATGACCTCCAACGAGATCAAC
GCCACCGGGCATCAGCAGACCCTCCTGGTGCCTAGCGAGGATGGCGCCACAGTGCTGTTCCCCATCAGAC
CCACCCACCTGGGCGAGATCCCCATCACAGTGACCGCCCTGAGCCCTACAGCCAGCGACGCCGTGACTCA
GATGATCCTGGTCAAGGCCGAGGGCATCGAGAAAAGCTACAGCCAGAGCATCCTGCTGGACCTGACCGAC
AACAGACTGCAGAGCACCCTGAAAACCCTGAGCTTCAGCTTCCCCCCCAACACCGTGACAGGCAGCGAGA
GAGTGCAGATCACCGCCATCGGAGATGTGCTGGGCCCCTCCATCAATGGCCTGGCCAGCCTGATCAGAAT
GCCCTACGGCTGCGGCGAGCAGAACATGATCAACTTCGCCCCCAACATCTACATCCTGGACTACCTGACA
AAGAAGAAGCAGCTGACCGATAACCTGAAAGAGAAGGCCCTGTCCTTCATGCGGCAGGGCTACCAGAGAG
AGCTGCTGTACCAGCGGGAGGACGGCAGCTTCAGCGCCTTCGGCAACTACGACCCCTCTGGCTCTACATG
GCTGTCCGCCTTCGTGCTGCGGTGCTTCCTGGAAGCTGACCCCTACATCGACATCGACCAGAACGTGCTG
CACCGGACCTACACCTGGCTGAAGGGACACCAGAAGTCCAACGGCGAGTTCTGGGACCCCGGCAGAGTGA
TCCACAGCGAACTGCAGGGCGGCAACAAGAGCCCTGTGACACTGACAGCCTACATCGTGACCAGCCTGCT
GGGCTACAGAAAGTACCAGCCCAACATCGACGTGCAGGAAAGCATCCACTTTCTGGAAAGCGAGTTCAGC
CGGGGCATCAGCGACAACTACACACTGGCCCTGATCACCTACGCCCTGAGCAGCGTGGGCTCCCCTAAGG
CCAAAGAGGCCCTGAACATGCTGACTTGGAGAGCCGAGCAGGAAGGCGGCATGCAGTTCTGGGTGTCCAG
CGAGAGCAAGCTCTCCGATAGCTGGCAGCCCAGATCCCTGGATATCGAGGTGGCCGCCTATGCCCTGCTG
TCCCACTTCCTGCAGTTCCAGACCAGCGAGGGCATCCCCATCATGCGGTGGCTGTCCAGACAGCGGAACA
GCCTGGGCGGCTTCGCCAGCACCCAGGATACCACCGTGGCCCTGAAGGCCCTGAGCGAATTCGCCGCCCT
GATGAACACCGAGCGGACCAACATCCAGGTCACCGTGACTGGCCCTAGCAGCCCCAGCCCCGTGAAGTTT
CTGATCGACACCCACAACCGGCTGCTGCTGCAGACAGCCGAACTGGCCGTGGTGCAGCCCACCGCCGTCA
ACATCAGCGCCAACGGCTTCGGCTTTGCCATCTGCCAGCTGAACGTGGTGTACAACGTGAAGGCCAGCGG
CAGTAGCAGACGGCGGAGAAGCATCCAGAACCAGGAAGCCTTCGACCTGGACGTGGCCGTGAAAGAGAAC
AAGGACGACCTGAACCACGTGGACCTGAATGTGTGCACCAGCTTCTCCGGCCCTGGCCGCTCAGGCATGG
CCCTGATGGAAGTGAATCTGCTGTCCGGCTTCATGGTGCCCTCCGAGGCCATCAGCCTGAGCGAAACCGT
GAAGAAGGTGGAGTACGATCACGGCAAGCTGAACCTGTACCTGGACAGCGTGAACGAGACACAGTTCTGC
GTGAACATCCCCGCCGTGCGGAACTTCAAGGTGTCCAACACACAGGACGCCAGCGTGTCCATCGTGGACT
ACTACGAGCCCAGACGCCAGGCCGTGCGGAGCTACAACAGCGAAGTGAAGCTGTCCTCCTGCGACCTGTG
CTCCGATGTGCAGGGCTGCAGACCTTGCGAAGATGGCGCCTCCGGCAGCGGCGCGCC
Features (pLannotate 1.2.2; 18 found; start..end, strand, type, name):
    713..768     +  polyA_signal   β-globin poly(A) signal: rabbit β-globin polyadenylation signal (Gil and Proudfoot, 1987)
   1282..2963    -  rep_origin     oriP (fragment): Epstein-Barr virus oriP replication origin (Yates et al., 2000)
   3090..3194    +  promoter       AmpR promoter: bla
   3195..4055    +  CDS            AmpR: β-lactamase; bla; confers resistance to ampicillin, carbenicillin, and related antibiotics
   4226..4814    +  rep_origin     ori: high-copy-number ColE1/pMB1/pBR322/pUC origin of replication
   4997..5089    +  CDS            lacI (fragment): lac repressor; lacI; The lac repressor binds to the lac operator to inhibit transcription in E. coli. This inhibition can be relieved by adding lactose or isopropyl-β-D-thiogalactopyranoside (IPTG).
   5102..5123    +  protein_bind   CAP binding site: CAP binding activates transcription in the presence of cAMP. E. coli catabolite activator protein
   5138..5168    +  promoter       lac promoter: promoter for the E. coli lac operon
   5172..5194    +  protein_bind   lac operator (fragment): The lac repressor binds to the lac operator to inhibit transcription in E. coli. This inhibition can be relieved by adding lactose or isopropyl-β-D-thiogalactopyranoside (IPTG). lac repressor encoded by lacI
   5288..5313    -  CDS            bla(M) (fragment): β-lactamase lacking the signal sequence; bla(M); allows cytosolic expression of β-lactamase
   5487..5866    +  enhancer       CMV enhancer: human cytomegalovirus immediate early enhancer
   5868..6067    +  promoter       CMV promoter: human cytomegalovirus (CMV) immediate early promoter
   6135..6173    +  misc_feature   Ad SA (fragment): adenovirus major late transcript splice acceptor (Friedrich and Soriano, 1991)
   6206..6415    -  CDS            PTP (fragment): TERM_ADE02 - Experimental evidence at protein level: Swiss-Prot protein existence level 1. Protein covalently bound to the viral DNA that acts as a primer for viral genomic replication by DNA strand displacement. Assembles on the viral origin of replication in an initiation complex with viral polymerase, DBP, host NFIA and host POU2F1/OCT1. During initiation, the polymerase covalently couples the first dCTP with Ser- 580 of pTP. The terminal protein stimulates the template activity over 20 fold compared to protein-free templates. Neo-synthesized viral genomes are linked to two preterminal prot
   6446..6535    +  intron         chimeric intron (fragment): chimera between introns from adenovirus and immunoglobulin heavy chain genes
   6554..6600    +  CDS            IgH signal sequence (fragment): signal sequence from the mouse immunoglobulin heavy chain variable region
   6631..13      +  CDS            CD109 (across the origin): CD109_HUMAN - Also known as CPAMD7. Experimental evidence at protein level: Swiss-Prot protein existence level 1. Modulates negatively TGFB1 signaling in keratinocytes. From Homo sapiens (Human).
  10900..553     +  CDS            Cd4 (fragment) (across the origin): CD4_RAT - Experimental evidence at protein level: Swiss-Prot protein existence level 1. Integral membrane glycoprotein that plays an essential role in the immune response and serves multiple functions in responses against both external and internal offenses. In T-cells, functions primarily as a coreceptor for MHC class II molecule:peptide complex. The antigens presented by class II peptides are derived from extracellular proteins while class I peptides are derived from cytosolic proteins. Interacts simultaneously with the T-cell receptor (TCR) and the MHC class II presented by antigen presenti
