[The description below was written by a language model from this plasmid's Addgene catalogue record and pLannotate feature annotations shown in this document.]
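Description:
CD109-bio-His is a mammalian expression plasmid built on the pTT3 backbone for producing the soluble ectodomain of human CD109 antigen precursor as a secreted, tagged recombinant protein. It is about 10.9 kb in total. In bacteria it is maintained through a high-copy ColE1/pUC-type origin and selected with ampicillin via the β-lactamase gene. The backbone also carries a fragment of the Epstein-Barr virus oriP, which supports episomal retention in cells supplying EBNA1 and is a characteristic feature of transient high-yield expression systems.

The chemically synthesised CD109 insert (roughly 4.3 kb) sits between preserved NotI and AscI sites. It lies downstream of the CMV immediate-early enhancer and promoter, followed by adenovirus-derived leader and splice elements and a chimeric intron fragment that typically improve transcript processing. The annotation software also flags a short match to an immunoglobulin heavy-chain signal sequence just upstream of the coding region. The record does not say whether this or the native CD109 leader directs secretion. The CD109 reading frame continues in frame into backbone-encoded C-terminal modules: rat CD4 domains 3 and 4, an enzymatic biotinylation sequence, a linker and a His tag. A rabbit β-globin polyadenylation signal terminates the transcript. The biotinylation sequence and His tag are stated in the catalogue entry but were not annotated separately in the feature table.

The biotinylation sequence allows site-specific biotin addition for oriented capture on streptavidin, and the His tag allows metal-affinity purification. The associated publication used a human platelet receptor protein microarray to find extracellular receptor–ligand interactions, which fits these uses.
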