Addgene plasmid #51862: CD109-bio-His
Purpose: Expresses full-length CD109 antigen precursor ectodomain in mammalian cells. C-terminal rat Cd4d3+4 tag, biotinylation sequence and His tag.
Depositing lab: Gavin Wright. Depositing organization: Wellcome Sanger Institute. Publication: A human platelet receptor protein microarray identifies FcepsilonR1alpha as an activating PEAR1 ligand. Sun Y, Vandenbriele C, Kauskot A, Verhamme P, Hoylaerts MF, Wright GJ. Mol Cell Proteomics. 2015 Feb 23. pii: mcp.M114.046946. 10.1074/mcp.M114.046946 PubMed 25713122.
Backbone
  Vector backbone: pTT3
  Backbone manufacturer: Yves Durocher, NRC
  Backbone size w/o insert (bp): 6618
  Total vector size (bp): 10907
  Modifications to backbone: Rat CD4 d3+4, enzymatic biotinylation sequence, linker and His tag (CD4d3+4-BioLHis).
  Vector type: Mammalian Expression
Growth in bacteria
  Bacterial resistance: Ampicillin, 100 μg/mL
  Growth temperature: 37°C
  Growth strain: Top10
  Copy number: High Copy
Gene/Insert
  Gene/Insert name: CD109 (alt name: CD109 antigen precursor)
  Species: H. sapiens (human)
  Insert size (bp): 4289
  Entrez Gene: CD109 (a.k.a. CPAMD7, p180, r150)
  Promoter: CMV
  Tag / fusion protein: rat CD4 d3+4 (C terminal on backbone); enzymatic biotinylation sequence (C terminal on backbone); His tag (C terminal on backbone)
  Cloning method: Restriction Enzyme; 5′ cloning site NotI (not destroyed); 3′ cloning site AscI (not destroyed)
  Sequencing primers: 5′ CMV-fwd
Resource information
  A portion of this plasmid was derived from a plasmid made by: Insert was chemically synthesised.
Terms and licenses: Academic/Nonprofit Terms; Industry Terms: Not Available to Industry
Depositor comments: Article ref 90
How to cite: CD109-bio-His was a gift from Gavin Wright (Addgene plasmid # 51862 ; http://n2t.net/addgene:51862 ; RRID:Addgene_51862)
