>Addgene plasmid #51862 | CD109-bio-His | addgene partial sequence | sequence record 94663 | pMT2-F 5'-TTGCCTTTCTCTCCACAGGT-3'
ACTGCGGCCGCCACCATGGGAGGACCTCCACTGCTGACAGCCGCCCATCTGCTGTGTGTGTGCACAGCCG
CCCTGGCTGTGGCCCCTGGCCCCAGATTTCTGGTCACCGCCCCTGGCATCATCAGACCTGGCGGCAACGT
GACCATCGGCGTGGAGCTGCTGGAACACTGCCCCAGCCAGGTCACAGTGAAGGCCGAGCTGCTGAAAACC
GCCAGCAACCTGACCGTGTCCGTGCTGGAAGCCGAGGGCGTGTTCGAGAAGGGCAGCTTCAAGACCCTGA
CCCTGCCCAGCCTGCCCCTGAACAGCGCCGACGAGATCTACGAGCTGAGAGTGACCGGCCGGACCCAGGA
CGAGATCCTGTTCAGCAACAGCACCCGGCTGTCCTTCGAGACAAAGCGGATCAGCGTGTTCATCCAGACC
GACAAGGCCCTGTACAAGCCCAAGCAGGAAGTGAAGTTCCGGATCGTGACCCTGTTTAGCGACTTCAAGC
CCTACAAGACCAGCCTGAACATCCTGATCAAGGACCCCAAGAGCAACCTGATCCAGCAGTGGCTGTCCCA
GCAGAGCGACCTGGGCGTGATCAGCAAGACCTTCCAGCTGTCCAGCCACCCCATCCTGGGCGACTGGTCC
ATCCAGGTCCAGGTCAACGACCAGACCTACTACCAGAGCTTCCAGGTGTCCGAGTACGTGCTGCCCAAGT
TCGAAGTGACCCTGCAGACCCCCCTGTACTGCAGCATGAACAGCAAGCACCTGAACGGCACCATCACCGC
CAAGTACACCTACGGCAAGCCCGTGAAGGGCGACGTGACCCTGACCTTCCTGCCTCTGAGCTTCTGGGGC
AAGAAGAAGAACATCACCAAGACCTTTAAGATCAACGGCAGCGCCAACTTCAGCTTCAACGACG
