>Addgene plasmid #51862 | CD109-bio-His | addgene partial sequence | sequence record 94858 | rb_glob_PA_term-R 5'-CCCATATGTCCTTCCGAGTG-3'
ATAAATTTCCTTTATTAGCCAGAGGTCGAGGTCGGGGGATCCTTAATTAATCACGTGTCTAGACTCAATG
GTGGTGATGGTGGTGGGGGCCCAGAGGGGCCAGAGGAGGCAGGTTCCTGTCCCTGTGGTTCCACAGCATC
TTCTGGGCGTCCAGGATGTGGTGCAGGCTGCCGGAATTCAACCCTTTGGATAAAACCTGGATCTTGGAGT
CCATCTTGACCTCTTCACCTTCACTCAGTAGACATTGCCACACCCCTGCTTCAGGGGCCTGCACTTGAAT
CACTTTCTCCTGCCTGGAGACCCTGGCCTCCTGATTCTCCTGCTTCAAGATCAGTCTCATCTTGGGTGAG
GTGGGTCCCATCACCTCACAGGTCAAAGTGTTGCTGTCGGGCTGAGTCACTTTCATCACCACCAGGTTCA
CTTCCTGATACAGTATCCCTCTGTCCAGAGTCAGGGTCAGGTTGCCAGAACCAGCAAACTGAAGGGAGAC
CTGGGGTATCTGAAGGGTGAGTGGGAGCGTTTCGGACAGCTGGAACTTGGGGTTGCTAGTAGACTTCTGC
ACAGACACCTTTTGGTTCTTTAGGGAGAAGGTGATCCAGGACTGGGAAGAAGGAGCCTTCTCTGCCTTCC
ATCTCAACTCTCCCTGCAGGCTTTCCTCTCCAAGGTTGAGTGGGAAGGAGAACTCCGCTGACTCCCCCTC
ACTCTTATAGGCCGTGATGGAGGTCGACGGCGCGCCGCTGCCGG
